>Addgene plasmid #212861 | pCYP28 | addgene full sequence | sequence record 423278 | Addgene NGS Result
ACTGACTCGCTGCACGAGGCAGACCTCAGCGCTAGCGGAGTGTATACTGGCTTACTATGTTGGCACTGAT
GAGGGTGTCAGTGAAGTGCTTCATGTGGCAGGAGAAAAAAGGCTGCACCGGTGCGTCAGCAGAATATGTG
ATACAGGATATATTCCGCTTCCTCGCTCACTGACTCGCTACGCTCGGTCGTTCGACTGCGGCGAGCGGAA
ATGGCTTACGAACGGGGCGGAGATTTCCTGGAAGATGCCAGGAAGATACTTAACAGGGAAGTGAGAGGGC
CGCGGCAAAGCCGTTTTTCCATAGGCTCCGCCCCCCTGACAAGCATCACGAAATCTGACGCTCAAATCAG
TGGTGGCGAAACCCGACAGGACTATAAAGATACCAGGCGTTTCCCCCTGGCGGCTCCCTCGTGCGCTCTC
CTGTTCCTGCCTTTCGGTTTACCGGTGTCATTCCGCTGTTATGGCCGCGTTTGTCTCATTCCACGCCTGA
CACTCAGTTCCGGGTAGGCAGTTCGCTCCAAGCTGGACTGTATGCACGAACCCCCCGTTCAGTCCGACCG
CTGCGCCTTATCCGGTAACTATCGTCTTGAGTCCAACCCGGAAAGACATGCAAAAGCACCACTGGCAGCA
GCCACTGGTAATTGATTTAGAGGAGTTAGTCTTGAAGTCATGCGCCGGTTAAGGCTAAACTGAAAGGACA
AGTTTTGGTGACTGCGCTCCTCCAAGCCAGTTACCTCGGTTCAAAGAGTTGGTAGCTCAGAGAACCTTCG
AAAAACCGCCCTGCAAGGCGGTTTTTTCGTTTTCAGAGCAAGAGATTACGCGCAGACCAAAACGATCTCA
AGAAGATCATCTTATTAAGGGGTCTGACGCTCAGTGGAACGAAAAATCAATCTAAAGTATATATGAGTAA
ACTTGGTCTGACAGTTACCTTAGAAAAACTCATCGAGCATCAAATGAAACTGCAATTTATTCATATCAGG
ATTATCAATACCATATTTTTGAAAAAGCCGTTTCTGTAATGAAGGAGAAAACTCACCGAGGCAGTTCCAT
AGGATGGCAAGATCCTGGTATCGGTCTGCGATTCCGACTCGTCCAACATCAATACAACCTATTAATTTCC
CCTCGTCAAAAATAAGGTTATCAAGTGAGAAATCACCATGAGTGACGACTGAATCCGGTGAGAATGGCAA
AAGCTTATGCATTTCTTTCCAGACTTGTTCAACAGGCCAGCCATTACGCTCGTCATCAAAATCACTCGCA
TCAACCAAACCGTTATTCATTCGTGATTGCGCCTGAGCGAGACGAAATACGCGATCGCTGTTAAAAGGAC
AATTACAAACAGGAATCGAATGCAACCGGCGCAGGAACACTGCCAGCGCATCAACAATATTTTCACCTGA
ATCAGGATATTCTTCTAATACCTGGAATGCTGTTTTCCCGGGGATCGCAGTGGTGAGTAACCATGCATCA
TCAGGAGTACGGATAAAATGCTTGATGGTCGGAAGAGGCATAAATTCCGTCAGCCAGTTTAGTCTGACCA
TCTCATCTGTAACATCATTGGCAACGCTACCTTTGCCATGTTTCAGAAACAACTCTGGCGCATCGGGCTT
CCCATACAATCGATAGATTGTCGCACCTGATTGCCCGACATTATCGCGAGCCCATTTATACCCATATAAA
TCAGCATCCATGTTGGAATTTAATCGCGGCCTGGAGCAAGACGTTTCCCGTTGAATATGGCTCATAACAC
CCCTTGTATTACTGTTTATGTAAGCAGACAGTTTTATTGTTCATGATGATATATTTTTATCTTGTGCAAT
GTACATCAGAGATTTTGAGACACAACCAATTATTGAAGGCCTCCCTAACGGGGGGCCTTTTTTTGTTTCT
GGTCTCCCAAGCGCTTAACGATCGTTGGCTGAACAAACAGACAATCTGGTCTGTTTGTATTATGGAAAAT
TTTTCTGTATAATAGATTCAACAAACAGACAATCTGGTCTGTTTGTATTATCAGCGGTCAACGCATGTGC
TTTGCGTTCTGATGAGACAGTGATGTCGAAACCGCCTCTACAAATAATTTTGTTTAGGATCTTAGTAACT
AAGGAGGTAATTATTTATGAGCATCACAACCCATGCTCCAAGACGTGAAGCTCGCCCACCGCGAGTACCT
GCTGGGCTGCCGCTTGTGGGTCATGGTCTGCAGTTATTACGTCGCCGGCTGGATTTTCTGCAGGAAGCAC
GTCGCTATGGTCCAGTGGTGAGAGTTGGACTGGGGCCTTCAACGGCCTATCTGGTAAATGACCATACCCT
TCTCCACCAGATGCTGGTTAATGATGCCGCACTGTTTCCGCGCGGCATCCATTTCCGTAAAGCGCGCGCG
GTAGCTGGTGATGGGATCATTACTGCAGAAGGCCCCGCGCATCGTCGTCAACGTCGTCTTGTGCTGCCTG
CTTTTTCACGTAAACGTGTGCATGGTTATGGCGATGTGATGCGTCGTATTGCGATGGAACGAATCTCATC
CTGGCCAGAGGACAGACCTATTGAATTGAAACCGGAATTCGTATCGCTGGCAACGACCATCGGTACCCGC
GCCCTCTTCTCAACCGATCTGGGCGCTTCGGCTGTCTCGGTCATTGAACGCGCGCTGCCTGTACTGACGA
GAGGCGTAAGTTTGCGGGCTATGGACCCAACCGGGTTAGTTGAGCACTTACCGCTGCCGGCAAATAGACG
ATTTGGAGCTACAATGCGCGAATTACACGCAGTGATTGACGGCATCATCGCTTCGTATCGTCGCACCGAG
CAGCAGGGTGATGATCTGCTGTCCCTGCTGATGTTAGCTACTGATGAAGGGGATGGCAAAGGTATGACCG
ATCGGCAGCTCCGTGACGAAGTTATATCAATTCTCCTTTCTTCTGCAGAAACGACCGCGCTGACGATGAG
CTGGGCATGTCATGAGCTGGGACGTCACCCAGAGGTATTTCGCTCACTGCGGGCGGAGGTGGATCGAGTC
CTCCCAGACGGTGAACCTCCCCGTCATGAGCAGCTGCCCGAGTTAGAATTAACCCGTCGCGTAGTGAAGG
AAACGCTGCGCCTCTACCCGCCAACGTATTTCCTGTCCCGTACGGCCACGAAAGACGTCCGTCTGGGCCA
GCATTTGATCCCGGGTGGCTCAACCGTTCTGTACTCATTCTACTCCCAACATCGCGATCCTCGCTTGTTC
AGAGATCCGCATACGTTTGATCCTGACCGGTGGTTGCCAGAGCGTGCGGCTGACGTCACGCCTGAAGCGT
ACATGCCGTTTGGTGAAGGCGCCCACCGGTGCGTGGGTGAAGGCTTTGCATGGGCGGAAGCTATGACGAG
CCTGGCGATTATAGCGTTGCACCGTGATCTTAGACCGGTTGACGGTGATCAAGTGCGTCCCACAGGTACC
GTGACCTTGATGCCTCGGGGTCTGTCAATGGTCCTGCCCCGTAGAGCAGCGTAATAAGGATGAGCTCTAC
AAATAAGCAGAGGTGGTTGTGTTGCGAAAAAAAAAAAAAACACCCTAACGGGTGTTTTTTTTTTTTTGGT
GTCCCCACGTGTGGCGCTGGAGACCGTCCAATGGCGGCGCGCCATCGAATGGTGCAAAACCTTTCGCGGT
ATGGCATGATAGCGCCCGGAAGAGAGTCAATTCAGGGTGGTGAATATGAGCCCGAAACGTCGTACCCAGG
CAGAACGTGCAATGGAAACCCAGGGTAAACTGATTGCAGCAGCACTGGGTGTTCTGCGTGAAAAAGGTTA
TGCAGGTTTTCGTATTGCAGATGTTCCGGGTGCAGCCGGTGTTAGCCGTGGTGCACAGAGCCATCATTTT
CCGACCAAACTGGAACTGCTGCTGGCAACCTTTGAATGGCTGTATGAGCAGATTACCGAACGTAGCCGTG
CACGTCTGGCAAAACTGAAACCGGAAGATGATGTTATTCAGCAGATGCTGGATGATGCAGCAGATTTTTT
TCTGGATGATGATTTTAGCATCGGCCTGGATCTGATTGTTGCAGCAGATCGTGATCCGGCACTGCGTGAA
GGTATTCTGCGTACCGTTGAACGTAATCGTTTTGTTGTTGAAGATATGTGGCTGGGTGTGCTGGTGAGCC
GTGGTCTGAGCCGTGATGATGCCGAAGATATTCTGTGGCTGATTTTTAACAGCGTTCGTGGTCTGACAGT
TCGTAGCCTGTGGCAGAAAGATAAAGAACGTTTTGAACGTGTGCGTAATAGCACCCTGGAAATTGCACGT
GAACGTTATGCAAAATTCAAACGTTGATAAGGATCCTAATTGGTAACGAATCAGACAATTGACGGCTCGA
GGGAGTAGCATAGGGTTTGCAGAATCCCTGCTTCGTCCATTTGACAGGCACATTATGCATCGATGATAAG
CTGTCAAACATGAGCAGATCCTCTACGCCGGACGCATCGTGGCCGGCATCACCGGCGCCACAGGTGCGGT
TGCTGGCGCCTATATCGCCGACATCACCGATGGGGAAGATCGGGCTCGCCACTTCGGGCTCATGAGCAAA
TATTTTATCTGAGGTGCTTCCTCGCTC
Features (pLannotate 1.2.2; 12 found; start..end, strand, type, name):
     28..54      +  misc_feature   bom (fragment): basis of mobility region from pBR322
    153..208     -  rep_origin     RSF ori (fragment): Plasmids containing the RSF 1030 origin of replication can be propagated in E. coli cells that contain additional plasmids with compatible origins.
    296..841     -  rep_origin     p15A ori: Plasmids containing the medium-copy-number p15A origin of replication can be propagated in E. coli cells that contain a second plasmid with the ColE1 origin.
    930..1745    -  CDS            KanR: aminoglycoside phosphotransferase; aph(3')-Ia; confers resistance to kanamycin in bacteria or G418 (Geneticin®) in eukaryotes
   1922..1949    +  protein_bind   CuO: CymR-binding P2 operator sequence from the p-cmt operon of Pseudomonas putida (Mullick et al., 2006) CymR
   1980..2007    +  protein_bind   CuO: CymR-binding P2 operator sequence from the p-cmt operon of Pseudomonas putida (Mullick et al., 2006) CymR
   2011..2066    +  ncRNA          Hammerhead 3: Accession: RF00008 - Hammerhead ribozyme (type III)
   3612..3685    +  promoter       lacIq promoter (fragment): lacI (mutant); In the lacIq allele, a single base change in the promoter boosts expression of the lacI gene about 10-fold.
   3686..4294    +  CDS            cymR: CYMR_PSEPU - Experimental evidence at transcript level: Swiss-Prot protein existence level 2. Involved in the repression of the cym and cmt operons which are responsible of the p-cymene degradation. From Pseudomonas putida (Arthrobacter siderocapsulatus).
   4399..4417    -  promoter       tet promoter (fragment): E. coli promoter for tetracycline efflux protein gene
   4427..4547    +  CDS            TcR (fragment): tetracycline efflux protein; tet; confers resistance to tetracycline
   4566..11      -  rep_origin     RSF ori (fragment) (across the origin): Plasmids containing the RSF 1030 origin of replication can be propagated in E. coli cells that contain additional plasmids with compatible origins.
