[The description below was written by a language model from this plasmid's Addgene catalogue record and pLannotate feature annotations shown in this document.]
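Description:
pCYP28 is a 4,577-nt bacterial expression plasmid built on the pCYP backbone for producing a cytochrome P450 from Micromonospora humi in Escherichia coli. According to the record, the enzyme is an "LRD-modifying" P450, and the coding sequence was codon optimized and synthesized commercially. The plasmid is selected with kanamycin through an aph(3')-Ia (KanR) cassette. The annotated replication origin is a complete p15A ori, which is generally regarded as medium copy and compatible with ColE1-type plasmids, although the catalogue lists the plasmid as high copy. Short fragments annotated as RSF ori, bom, the tet promoter and TcR appear to be backbone remnants rather than functional elements.

Expression is driven by the PcymRC promoter, which corresponds in the feature table to two copies of the CuO operator, the binding site for the CymR repressor from the Pseudomonas putida p-cymene/cumate degradation system. The plasmid also carries cymR, placed directly downstream of a lacIq promoter fragment, so the construct supplies its own repressor. CymR holds the promoter off until it is released, typically by adding cumate. Just after the operators lies a type III hammerhead ribozyme, a part commonly used as an insulator that cleaves the 5' leader to make translation less dependent on promoter context. The P450 open reading frame itself was not annotated, but it presumably occupies the unannotated stretch between the ribozyme and the lacIq promoter fragment.

The associated work concerns an E. coli strain engineered for redox proficiency to screen terpenoids and the cytochrome P450s that modify them. This suggests that pCYP28 is one member of a P450 expression series intended for such screening alongside compatible plasmids.
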