Addgene plasmid #212861: pCYP28
Purpose: Expresses the Micromonospora humi LRD-modifying cytochrome P450 enzyme
Depositing lab: Christopher Voigt. Depositing organization: Massachusetts Institute of Technology. Publication: Design of a redox-proficient Escherichia coli for screening terpenoids and modifying cytochrome P450s. Lin GM, Voigt CA. Nature Catalysis. 6, 1016–1029 (2023). https://doi.org/10.1038/s41929-023-01049-5.
Backbone
  Vector backbone: pCYP
  Vector type: Bacterial Expression
Growth in bacteria
  Bacterial resistance: Kanamycin, 50 μg/mL
  Growth temperature: 37°C
  Growth strain: DH5alpha
  Copy number: High Copy
Gene/Insert
  Gene/Insert name: cytochrome P450 (alt name: Uniprot ID: A0A1C5K9X4)
  Species: Micromonospora humi
  Promoter: PcymRC
  Cloning method: Unknown
Resource information
  A portion of this plasmid was derived from a plasmid made by: codon optimized and synthesized by vendors
Terms and licenses: Academic/Nonprofit Terms; Industry Terms: Not Available to Industry
How to cite: pCYP28 was a gift from Christopher Voigt (Addgene plasmid # 212861 ; http://n2t.net/addgene:212861 ; RRID:Addgene_212861)
